>Addgene plasmid #103663 | LSB-hsa-miR-582-5p | depositor full sequence | sequence record 196374 | Full Sequence
AATTGAGGGGATAACGCAGGAAAGAACATGTGAGCAAAAGGCCAGCAAAAGGCCAGGAACCGTAAAAAGG
CCGCGTTGCTGGCGTTTTTCCATAGGCTCCGCCCCCCTGACGAGCATCACAAAAATCGACGCTCAAGTCA
GAGGTGGCGAAACCCGACAGGACTATAAAGATACCAGGCGTTTCCCCCTGGAAGCTCCCTCGTGCGCTCT
CCTGTTCCGACCCTGCCGCTTACCGGATACCTGTCCGCCTTTCTCCCTTCGGGAAGCGTGGCGCTTTCTC
ATAGCTCACGCTGTAGGTATCTCAGTTCGGTGTAGGTCGTTCGCTCCAAGCTGGGCTGTGTGCACGAACC
CCCCGTTCAGCCCGACCGCTGCGCCTTATCCGGTAACTATCGTCTTGAGTCCAACCCGGTAAGACACGAC
TTATCGCCACTGGCAGCAGCCACTGGTAACAGGATTAGCAGAGCGAGGTATGTAGGCGGTGCTACAGAGT
TCTTGAAGTGGTGGCCTAACTACGGCTACACTAGAAGAACAGTATTTGGTATCTGCGCTCTGCTGAAGCC
AGTTACCTTCGGAAAAAGAGTTGGTAGCTCTTGATCCGGCAAACAAACCACCGCTGGTAGCGGTGGTTTT
TTTGTTTGCAAGCAGCAGATTACGCGCAGAAAAAAAGGATCTCAAGAAGATCCTTTGATCTTTTCTACGG
GGTCTGACGCTCAGTGGAACGAAAACTCACGTTAAGGGATTTTGGTCATGAGATTATCAAAAAGGATCTT
CACCTAGATCCTTTTAAATTAAAAATGAAGTTTTAAATCAATCTAAAGTATATATGAGTAAACTTGGTCT
GACAGTTACCAATGCTTAATCAGTGAGGCACCTATCTCAGCGATCTGTCTATTTCGTTCATCCATAGTTG
CCTGACTCCCCGTCGTGTAGATAACTACGATACGGGAGGGCTTACCATCTGGCCCCAGTGCTGCAATGAT
ACCGCGAGAACCACGCTCACCGGCTCCAGATTTATCAGCAATAAACCAGCCAGCCGGAAGGGCCGAGCGC
AGAAGTGGTCCTGCAACTTTATCCGCCTCCATCCAGTCTATTAATTGTTGCCGGGAAGCTAGAGTAAGTA
GTTCGCCAGTTAATAGTTTGCGCAACGTTGTTGCCATTGCTACAGGCATCGTGGTGTCACGCTCGTCGTT
TGGTATGGCTTCATTCAGCTCCGGTTCCCAACGATCAAGGCGAGTTACATGATCCCCCATGTTGTGCAAA
AAAGCGGTTAGCTCCTTCGGTCCTCCGATCGTTGTCAGAAGTAAGTTGGCCGCAGTGTTATCACTCATGG
TTATGGCAGCACTGCATAATTCTCTTACTGTCATGCCATCCGTAAGATGCTTTTCTGTGACTGGTGAGTA
CTCAACCAAGTCATTCTGAGAATAGTGTATGCGGCGACCGAGTTGCTCTTGCCCGGCGTCAATACGGGAT
AATACCGCGCCACATAGCAGAACTTTAAAAGTGCTCATCATTGGAAAACGTTCTTCGGGGCGAAAACTCT
CAAGGATCTTACCGCTGTTGAGATCCAGTTCGATGTAACCCACTCGTGCACCCAACTGATCTTCAGCATC
TTTTACTTTCACCAGCGTTTCTGGGTGAGCAAAAACAGGAAGGCAAAATGCCGCAAAAAAGGGAATAAGG
GCGACACGGAAATGTTGAATACTCATACTCTTCCTTTTTCAATATTATTGAAGCATTTATCAGGGTTATT
GTCTCATGAGCGGATACATATTTGAATGTAGCTCCGAATTTCTCGAGGGCTTGTCGACGACGGCGGTCTC
CGTCGTCAGGATCATGAATTCGACCCGCCTGCCACCATGACCGAGTACAAGCCCACGGTGCGCCTCGCCA
CCCGCGACGACGTCCCCCGGGCCGTACGCACCCTCGCCGCCGCGTTCGCCGACTACCCCGCCACGCGCCA
CACCGTCGACCCGGACCGCCACATCGAGCGGGTCACCGAGCTGCAAGAACTCTTCCTCACGCGCGTCGGG
CTCGACATCGGCAAGGTGTGGGTCGCGGACGACGGCGCCGCGGTGGCGGTCTGGACCACGCCGGAGAGCG
TCGAAGCGGGGGCGGTGTTCGCCGAGATCGGCCCGCGCATGGCCGAGTTGAGCGGTTCCCGGCTGGCCGC
GCAGCAACAGATGGAAGGCCTCCTGGCGCCGCACCGGCCCAAGGAGCCCGCGTGGTTCCTGGCCACCGTC
GGCGTCTCGCCCGACCACCAGGGCAAGGGTCTGGGCAGCGCCGTCGTGCTCCCCGGAGTGGAGGCGGCCG
AGCGCGCCGGGGTGCCCGCCTTCCTGGAGACATCCGCGCCCCGCAACCTCCCCTTCTACGAGCGGCTCGG
CTTCACCGTCACCGCCGACGTCGAGGTGCCCGAAGGACCGCGCACCTGGTGCATGACCCGCAAGCCCGGT
GCCTGATACGCGTGAATTCACTCCTCAGGTGCAGGCTGCCTATCAGAAGGTGGTGGCTGGTGTGGCCAAT
GCCCTGGCTCACAAATACCACTGAGATCTTTTTCCCTCTGCCAAAAATTATGGGGACATCATGAAGCCCC
TTGAGCATCTGACTTCTGGCTAATAAAGGAAATTTATTTTCATTGCAATAGTGTGTTGGAATTTTTTGTG
TCTCTCACTCGGAAGGACATATGGGAGGGCAAATCATTTAAAACATCAGAATGAGTATTTGGTTTAGAGT
TTGGCAACATATGCCCATATGCTGGCTGCCATGAACAAAGGTTGGCTATAAAGAGGTCATCAGTATATGA
AACAGCCCCCTGCTGTCCATTCCTTATTCCATAGAAAAGCCTTGACTTGAGGTTAGATTTTTTTTATATT
TTGTTTTGTGTTATTTTTTTCTTTAACATCCCTAAAATTTTCCTTACATGTTTTACTAGCCAGATTTTTC
CTCCTCTCCTGACTACTCCCAGTCATAGCTGTCCCTCTTCTCTTATGGAGATCCCTCGACCTGCAGCCCA
AGCTTGAATTCTCTAGAATTACCCTGTTATCCCTATGCTTGGTTTACCGAGCTCTTATTGGTTTTCAAAC
TTCATTGACTGTGCCCAACGCGCCTGGGAGCTCACGGGGACAGCCCCCCCCCAAAGCCCCCAGGGATGTA
ATTACGTCCCTCCCCCGCTAGGGGGCAGCAGCGAGCCGCCCGGGGCTCCGCTCCGGTCCGGCGCTCCCCC
CGCATCCCCGAGCCGGCAGCGTGCGGGGACAGCCCGGGCACGGGGAAGGTGGCACGGGATCGCTTTCCTC
TGAACGCTTCTCGCTGCTCTTTGAGCCTGCAGACACCTGGGGGGATACGGGGAAAAAGCTAGGCTGAAAG
ACCGGTTCTTAGAATGACACGCGCCTGGGAGCTCACGGGGACAGCCCCCCCCCAAAGCCCCCAGGGATGT
AATTACGTCCCTCCCCCGCTAGGGGGCAGCAGCGAGCCGCCCGGGGCTCCGCTCCGGTCCGGCGCTCCCC
CCGCATCCCCGAGCCGGCAGCGTGCGGGGACAGCCCGGGCACGGGGAAGGTGGCACGGGATCGCTTTCCT
CTGAACGCTTCTCGCTGCTCTTTGAGCCTGCAGACACCTGGGGGGATACGGGGAAAAAGCTAACTTCTGA
GACGACAACTTTGTATAGAAAAGTTGGCTCCGAATTCGCCCTTGACAGCAGAGATCCAGTTTGGTTAATT
AATTGGCTCCGGTGCCCGTCAGTGGGCAGAGCGCACATCGCCCACAGTCCCCGAGAAGTTGTGGGGAGGG
GTCGGCAATTGAACCGGTGCCTAGAGAAGGTGGCGCGGGGTAAACTGGGAAAGTGATGTCGTGTACTGGC
TCCGCCTTTTTCCCGAGGGTGGGGGAGAACCGTATATAAGTGCAGTAGTCGCCGTGAACGTTCTTTTTCG
CAACGGGTTTGCCGCCAGAACACAGGTAAGTGCCGTGTGTGGTTCCCGCGGGCCTGGCCTCTTTACGGGT
TATGGCCCTTGCGTGCCTTGAATTACTTCCACCTGGCTGCAGTACGTGATTCTTGATCCCGAGCTTCGGG
TTGGAAGTGGGTGGGAGAGTTCGAGGCCTTGCGCTTAAGGAGCCCCTTCGCCTCGTGCTTGAGTTGAGGC
CTGGCCTGGGCGCTGGGGCCGCCGCGTGCGAATCTGGTGGCACCTTCGCGCCTGTCTCGCTGCTTTCGAT
AAGTCTCTAGCCATTTAAAATTTTTGATGACCTGCTGCGACGCTTTTTTTCTGGCAAGATAGTCTTGTAA
ATGCGGGCCAAGATCTGCACACTGGTATTTCGGTTTTTGGGGCCGCGGGCGGCGACGGGGCCCGTGCGTC
CCAGCGCACATGTTCGGCGAGGCGGGGCCTGCGAGCGCGGCCACCGAGAATCGGACGGGGGTAGTCTCAA
GCTGGCCGGCCTGCTCTGGTGCCTGGCCTCGCGCCGCCGTGTATCGCCCCGCCCTGGGCGGCAAGGCTGG
CCCGGTCGGCACCAGTTGCGTGAGCGGAAAGATGGCCGCTTCCCGGCCCTGCTGCAGGGAGCTCAAAATG
GAGGACGCGGCGCTCGGGAGAGCGGGCGGGTGAGTCACCCACACAAAGGAAAAGGGCCTTTCCGTCCTCA
GCCGTCGCTTCATGTGACTCCACGGAGTACCGGGCGCCGTCCAGGCACCTCGATTAGTTCTCGAGCTTTT
GGAGTACGTCGTCTTTAGGTTGGGGGGAGGGGTTTTATGCGATGGAGTTTCCCCACACTGAGTGGGTGGA
GACTGAAGTTAGGCCAGCTTGGCACTTGATGTAATTCTCCTTGGAATTTGCCCTTTTTGAGTTTGGATCT
TGGTTCATTCTCAAGCCTCAGACAGTGGTTCAAAGTTTTTTTCTTCCATTTCAGGTGTCGTGAGAAGGGC
GAATTCGACCCAAGTTTGTACAAAAAAGCAGGCTGGATCCAGGTGCCACCATGGTGAGCGAGCTGATTAA
GGAGAACATGCACATGAAGCTGTACATGGAGGGCACCGTGAACAACCACCACTTCAAGTGCACATCCGAG
GGCGAAGGCAAGCCCTACGAGGGCACCCAGACCATGAGAATCAAGGCGGTCGAGGGCGGCCCTCTCCCCT
TCGCCTTCGACATCCTGGCTACCAGCTTCATGTACGGCAGCAAAACCTTCATCAACCACACCCAGGGCAT
CCCCGACTTCTTTAAGCAGTCCTTCCCCGAGGGCTTCACATGGGAGAGAGTCACCACATACGAAGATGGG
GGCGTGCTGACCGCTACCCAGGACACCAGCCTCCAGGACGGCTGCCTCATCTACAACGTCAAGATCAGAG
GGGTGAACTTCCCATCCAACGGCCCTGTGATGCAGAAGAAAACACTCGGCTGGGAGGCCTCCACCGAGAC
ACTGTACCCCGCTGACGGCGGCCTGGAAGGCAGAGCCGACATGGCCCTGAAGCTCGTGGGCGGGGGCCAC
CTGATCTGCAACCTTAAGACCACATACAGATCCAAGAAACCCGCTAAGAACCTCAAGATGCCCGGCGTCT
ACTATGTGGACAGGAGACTGGAAAGAATCAAGGAGGCCGACAAAGAGACATACGTCGAGCAGCACGAGGT
GGCTGTGGCCAGATACTGCGACCTCCCTAGCAAACTGGGGCACAAACTTAATTGAGAATTCTACCACCCA
GCTTTCTTGTACAAAGTGGTACGTCTCAAGACCAGAGGTCTCTGCTTACCTATCCAGTAACTGGTTGAAC
AACTGTAAAGTAACTGGTTGAACAACTGTAAAGTAACTGGTTGAACAACTGTAAAGTAACTGGTTGAACA
ACTGTAACAACCAGAAGAGACCTGTGCTTCACTCCTCAGGTGCAGGCTGCCTATCAGAAGGTGGTGGCTG
GTGTGGCCAATGCCCTGGCTCACAAATACCACTGAGATCTTTTTCCCTCTGCCAAAAATTATGGGGACAT
CATGAAGCCCCTTGAGCATCTGACTTCTGGCTAATAAAGGAAATTTATTTTCATTGCAATAGTGTGTTGG
AATTTTTTGTGTCTCTCACTCGGAAGGACATATGGGAGGGCAAATCATTTAAAACATCAGAATGAGTATT
TGGTTTAGAGTTTGGCAACATATGCCCATATGCTGGCTGCCATGAACAAAGGTTGGCTATAAAGAGGTCA
TCAGTATATGAAACAGCCCCCTGCTGTCCATTCCTTATTCCATAGAAAAGCCTTGACTTGAGGTTAGATT
TTTTTTATATTTTGTTTTGTGTTATTTTTTTCTTTAACATCCCTAAAATTTTCCTTACATGTTTTACTAG
CCAGATTTTTCCTCCTCTCCTGACTACTCCCAGTCATAGCTGTCCCTCTTCTCTTATGGAGATCCCGAGC
GGTGCGTTTTTATGCTTGTAGTATTGTATAATGTTTTTAAGATCCAAGCTTCTGACCTCTTCTCTTCCTC
CCACAGGGCCTCGAGACAATTGCATCGATGGTACCAGTGAAAGTCTGCAATGAATTCGAGTTGGCGCGCC
TGTCATTCTAAATCTCTCTTTCAGCCTAAAGCTTTTTCCCCGTATCCCCCCAGGTGTCTGCAGGCTCAAA
GAGCAGCGAGAAGCGTTCAGAGGAAAGCGATCCCGTGCCACCTTCCCCGTGCCCGGGCTGTCCCCGCACG
CTGCCGGCTCGGGGATGCGGGGGGAGCGCCGGACCGGAGCGGAGCCCCGGGCGGCTCGCTGCTGCCCCCT
AGCGGGGGAGGGACGTAATTACATCCCTGGGGGCTTTGGGAGGGGGCTGTCCCCGTGAGCTCCCAGGCGC
GCCTGTCATTCTAAATCTCTCTTTCAGCCTAAAGCTTTTTCCCCGTATCCCCCCAGGTGTCTGCAGGCTC
AAAGAGCAGCGAGAAGCGTTCAGAGGAAAGCGATCCCGTGCCACCTTCCCCGTGCCCGGGCTGTCCCCGC
ACGCTGCCGGCTCGGGGATGCGGGGGGAGCGCCGGACCGGAGCGGAGCCCCGGGCGGCTCGCTGCTGCCC
CCTAGCGGGGGAGGGACGTAATTACATCCCTGGGGGCTTTGGGGGGGGGCTGTCCCCGTGAGCTCCCAGG
CGCGCCAACTCGGTACCGTATCGATGTCGACGTTAACGCTAGTGATATCAACTTTGTATAGAAAAGTTGG
CTCCGAATTCGCCCTTGACAGCAGAGATCCAGTTTGGTTAATTAATTGGCTCCGGTGCCCGTCAGTGGGC
AGAGCGCACATCGCCCACAGTCCCCGAGAAGTTGTGGGGAGGGGTCGGCAATTGAACCGGTGCCTAGAGA
AGGTGGCGCGGGGTAAACTGGGAAAGTGATGTCGTGTACTGGCTCCGCCTTTTTCCCGAGGGTGGGGGAG
AACCGTATATAAGTGCAGTAGTCGCCGTGAACGTTCTTTTTCGCAACGGGTTTGCCGCCAGAACACAGGT
AAGTGCCGTGTGTGGTTCCCGCGGGCCTGGCCTCTTTACGGGTTATGGCCCTTGCGTGCCTTGAATTACT
TCCACCTGGCTGCAGTACGTGATTCTTGATCCCGAGCTTCGGGTTGGAAGTGGGTGGGAGAGTTCGAGGC
CTTGCGCTTAAGGAGCCCCTTCGCCTCGTGCTTGAGTTGAGGCCTGGCCTGGGCGCTGGGGCCGCCGCGT
GCGAATCTGGTGGCACCTTCGCGCCTGTCTCGCTGCTTTCGATAAGTCTCTAGCCATTTAAAATTTTTGA
TGACCTGCTGCGACGCTTTTTTTCTGGCAAGATAGTCTTGTAAATGCGGGCCAAGATCTGCACACTGGTA
TTTCGGTTTTTGGGGCCGCGGGCGGCGACGGGGCCCGTGCGTCCCAGCGCACATGTTCGGCGAGGCGGGG
CCTGCGAGCGCGGCCACCGAGAATCGGACGGGGGTAGTCTCAAGCTGGCCGGCCTGCTCTGGTGCCTGGC
CTCGCGCCGCCGTGTATCGCCCCGCCCTGGGCGGCAAGGCTGGCCCGGTCGGCACCAGTTGCGTGAGCGG
AAAGATGGCCGCTTCCCGGCCCTGCTGCAGGGAGCTCAAAATGGAGGACGCGGCGCTCGGGAGAGCGGGC
GGGTGAGTCACCCACACAAAGGAAAAGGGCCTTTCCGTCCTCAGCCGTCGCTTCATGTGACTCCACGGAG
TACCGGGCGCCGTCCAGGCACCTCGATTAGTTCTCGAGCTTTTGGAGTACGTCGTCTTTAGGTTGGGGGG
AGGGGTTTTATGCGATGGAGTTTCCCCACACTGAGTGGGTGGAGACTGAAGTTAGGCCAGCTTGGCACTT
GATGTAATTCTCCTTGGAATTTGCCCTTTTTGAGTTTGGATCTTGGTTCATTCTCAAGCCTCAGACAGTG
GTTCAAAGTTTTTTTCTTCCATTTCAGGTGTCGTGAGAAGGGCGAATTCGACCCAAGTTTGTACAAAAAA
GCAGGCTCGCCACCATGGTGAGCAAGGGCGAGGAGCTGTTCACCGGGGTGGTGCCCATCCTGGTCGAGCT
GGACGGCGACGTAAACGGCCACAAGTTCAGCGTGAGGGGCGAGGGCGAGGGCGATGCCACCAACGGCAAG
CTGACCCTGAAGTTCATCTGCACCACCGGCAAGCTGCCCGTGCCCTGGCCCACCCTCGTGACCACCCTGA
GCCACGGCGTGCAGTGCTTCGCCCGCTACCCCGACCACATGAAGCAGCACGACTTCTTCAAGTCCGCCAT
GCCCGAAGGCTACGTCCAGGAGCGCACCATCTTCTTCAAGGACGACGGCACCTACAAGACCCGCGCCGAG
GTGAAGTTCGAGGGCGACACCCTAGTGAACCGCATCGAGCTGAAGGGCGTCGACTTCAAGGAGGACGGCA
ACATCCTGGGGCACAAGCTGGAGTACAACTTCAACAGCCACAACATCTATATCATGGCCGTCAAGCAGAA
GAACGGCATCAAGGTGAACTTCAAGATCCGCCACAACGTGGAGGACGGCAGCGTGCAGCTCGCCGACCAC
TACCAGCAGAACACCCCCATCGGCGACGGCCCCGTGCTGCTGCCCGACAGCCACTACCTGAGCACCCAGT
CCGTGCTGAGCAAAGACCCCAACGAGAAGCGCGATCACATGGTCCTGCTGGAGTTCCGCACCGCCGCCGG
GATCACTCTCGGCATGGACGAGCTGTACAAGTAATACCACCCAGCTTTCTTGTACAAAGTGGTACGCGTG
AATTCACTCCTCAGGTGCAGGCTGCCTATCAGAAGGTGGTGGCTGGTGTGGCCAATGCCCTGGCTCACAA
ATACCACTGAGATCTTTTTCCCTCTGCCAAAAATTATGGGGACATCATGAAGCCCCTTGAGCATCTGACT
TCTGGCTAATAAAGGAAATTTATTTTCATTGCAATAGTGTGTTGGAATTTTTTGTGTCTCTCACTCGGAA
GGACATATGGGAGGGCAAATCATTTAAAACATCAGAATGAGTATTTGGTTTAGAGTTTGGCAACATATGC
CCATATGCTGGCTGCCATGAACAAAGGTTGGCTATAAAGAGGTCATCAGTATATGAAACAGCCCCCTGCT
GTCCATTCCTTATTCCATAGAAAAGCCTTGACTTGAGGTTAGATTTTTTTTATATTTTGTTTTGTGTTAT
TTTTTTCTTTAACATCCCTAAAATTTTCCTTACATGTTTTACTAGCCAGATTTTTCCTCCTCTCCTGACT
ACTCCCAGTCATAGCTGTCCCTCTTCTCTTATGGAGATCCCTCGACCTGCAGCCCAAGCTTGGCGTAATC
ATGGTCATAGCTGTTTCCTGTGTGAAATTGTTATCCGCTCACAATTCCACACAACATACGAGCCGGAAGC
ATAAAGTGTAAAGCCTGGGGTGCCTAATGAGTGAGCTAACTCACATTAATTGCGTTGCGCTCACTGCCCG
CTTTCCAGTCGGGAAACCTGTCGTGCCAGCGGATCGACAGTACTAAGCTTGGTCTAATACCCAATCTCTC
GTCTTATCCAGATGTTTTATACGCCTCTGGCCCGTGTCTCAAAATCTCTGATGTTACATTGCACAAGATA
AAATAATATCATCATGAACAATAAAACTGTCTGCTTACATAAACAGTAATACAAGGGGTGTTATGAGCCA
TATTCAACGGGAAACGTCGAGGCCGCGATTAAATTCCAACATGGATGCTGATTTATATGGGTATAAATGG
GCTCGCGATAATGTCGGGCAATCAGGTGCGACAATCTATCGCTTGTATGGGAAGCCCGATGCGCCAGAGT
TGTTTCTGAAACATGGCAAAGGTAGCGTTGCCAATGATGTTACAGATGAGATGGTCAGACTAAACTGGCT
GACGGAATTTATGCCTCTTCCGACCATCAAGCATTTTATCCGTACTCCTGATGATGCATGGTTACTCACC
ACTGCGATCCCCGGAAAAACAGCATTCCAGGTATTAGAAGAATATCCTGATTCAGGTGAAAATATTGTTG
ATGCGCTGGCAGTGTTCCTGCGCCGGTTGCATTCGATTCCTGTTTGTAATTGTCCTTTTAACAGCGATCG
CGTATTTCGTCTCGCTCAGGCGCAATCACGAATGAATAACGGTTTGGTTGATGCGAGTGATTTTGATGAC
GAGCGTAATGGCTGGCCTGTTGAACAAGTCTGGAAAGAAATGCATAAACTTTTGCCATTCTCACCGGATT
CAGTCGTCACTCATGGTGATTTCTCACTTGATAACCTTATTTTTGACGAGGGGAAATTAATAGGTTGTAT
TGATGTTGGACGAGTCGGAATCGCAGACCGATACCAGGATCTTGCCATCCTATGGAACTGCCTCGGTGAG
TTTTCTCCTTCATTACAGAAACGGCTTTTTCAAAAATATGGTATTGATAATCCTGATATGAATAAATTGC
AGTTTCATTTGATGCTCGATGAGTTTTTCTAATCAGAATTGGTTAATTGGTTGTAACACTGGCAGAGCAT
TACGCTGACTTGACGGGACGGCGCAAGCTCATGACCAAAATCCCTTAACGTGAGTTACGCGTCGTTCCAC
TGAGCGTCAGAGGTATCACTAGTATTACAGAGGTAAGTTATAACAGTCGCCTAACCC
Features (pLannotate 1.2.2; 28 found; start..end, strand, type, name):
     87..675     -  rep_origin     ori: high-copy-number ColE1/pMB1/pBR322/pUC origin of replication
    846..1706    -  CDS            AmpR: β-lactamase; bla; confers resistance to ampicillin, carbenicillin, and related antibiotics
   1707..1778    -  promoter       AmpR promoter: bla
   1857..2456    +  CDS            PuroR: puromycin N-acetyltransferase; pac from Streptomyces alboniger; confers resistance to puromycin
   2461..2541    +  CDS            HBB (fragment): HBB_PONPY - Experimental evidence at transcript level: Swiss-Prot protein existence level 2. Involved in oxygen transport from the lung to the various peripheral tissues. From Pongo pygmaeus (Bornean orangutan).
   2612..2667    +  polyA_signal   β-globin poly(A) signal: rabbit β-globin polyadenylation signal (Gil and Proudfoot, 1987)
   3646..3666    +  protein_bind   attB4: mutant version of attB; core recombination site for the Gateway® BP reaction BP Clonase™
   3734..3945    +  promoter       EF-1α core promoter: core promoter for human elongation factor EF-1α
   3946..4884    +  intron         EF-1α intron A: intron upstream of the start codon of human EF-1α
   4911..4931    +  protein_bind   attB1: mutant version of attB; core recombination site for the Gateway® BP reaction BP Clonase™
   4951..5646    +  CDS            mKate2: mKate2 is a basic (constitutively fluorescent) red fluorescent protein published in 2009, derived from Entacmaea quadricolor. It is reported to be a rapidly-maturing monomer with moderate acid sensitivity.
   5666..5690    -  protein_bind   attB2: mutant version of attB; recombination site for the Gateway® BP reaction BP Clonase™
   5838..5912    +  CDS            HBB (fragment): HBB_PONPY - Experimental evidence at transcript level: Swiss-Prot protein existence level 2. Involved in oxygen transport from the lung to the various peripheral tissues. From Pongo pygmaeus (Bornean orangutan).
   5983..6038    +  polyA_signal   β-globin poly(A) signal: rabbit β-globin polyadenylation signal (Gil and Proudfoot, 1987)
   6422..6447    +  misc_feature   SA: splice acceptor site
   7119..7139    +  protein_bind   attB4: mutant version of attB; core recombination site for the Gateway® BP reaction BP Clonase™
   7207..7418    +  promoter       EF-1α core promoter: core promoter for human elongation factor EF-1α
   7419..8357    +  intron         EF-1α intron A: intron upstream of the start codon of human EF-1α
   8384..8404    +  protein_bind   attB1: mutant version of attB; core recombination site for the Gateway® BP reaction BP Clonase™
   8415..9131    +  CDS            EBFP2: EBFP2 is a basic (constitutively fluorescent) blue fluorescent protein published in 2007, derived from Aequorea victoria. It is reported to be a rapidly-maturing monomer with moderate acid sensitivity.
   9139..9163    -  protein_bind   attB2: mutant version of attB; recombination site for the Gateway® BP reaction BP Clonase™
   9167..9247    +  CDS            HBB (fragment): HBB_PONPY - Experimental evidence at transcript level: Swiss-Prot protein existence level 2. Involved in oxygen transport from the lung to the various peripheral tissues. From Pongo pygmaeus (Bornean orangutan).
   9318..9373    +  polyA_signal   β-globin poly(A) signal: rabbit β-globin polyadenylation signal (Gil and Proudfoot, 1987)
   9756..9778    -  protein_bind   lac operator (fragment): The lac repressor binds to the lac operator to inhibit transcription in E. coli. This inhibition can be relieved by adding lactose or isopropyl-β-D-thiogalactopyranoside (IPTG). lac repressor encoded by lacI
   9782..9812    -  promoter       lac promoter: promoter for the E. coli lac operon
   9827..9848    -  protein_bind   CAP binding site: CAP binding activates transcription in the presence of cAMP. E. coli catabolite activator protein
   9861..9900    -  CDS            lacI (fragment): lac repressor; lacI; The lac repressor binds to the lac operator to inhibit transcription in E. coli. This inhibition can be relieved by adding lactose or isopropyl-β-D-thiogalactopyranoside (IPTG).
  10073..10882   +  CDS            KanR: aminoglycoside phosphotransferase; aph(3')-Ia; confers resistance to kanamycin in bacteria or G418 (Geneticin®) in eukaryotes
