[The description below was written by a language model from this plasmid's Addgene catalogue record and pLannotate feature annotations shown in this document.]
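Description:
LSB-hsa-miR-582-5p is an 11 kb mammalian expression plasmid built on the Low Sensor Backbone (LSB) for synthetic biology work, designed to report the activity of the human microRNA miR-582-5p by fluorescence. It replicates in E. coli from a high-copy ColE1/pUC-type origin and carries both an ampicillin (β-lactamase) and a kanamycin (aph(3')-Ia) resistance gene, with selection on both antibiotics. A puromycin N-acetyltransferase gene followed by a rabbit β-globin poly(A) signal allows selection in mammalian cells; no dedicated promoter for it is annotated in the feature table.

The payload consists of two parallel transcription units, each driven by the human EF-1α core promoter with its intron A and terminated by a β-globin 3' region and poly(A) signal. One unit encodes the red fluorescent protein mKate2 and, according to the record, carries the miR-582-5p target in its 3' UTR. The target itself is not annotated, but it presumably lies in the unannotated stretch between the mKate2 cassette and its poly(A) region. The other unit encodes the blue fluorescent protein EBFP2 without a target site and serves as an internal reference. When miR-582-5p is active in a transfected cell, mKate2 output is repressed while EBFP2 is not, so the mKate2-to-EBFP2 ratio measures miRNA activity independently of plasmid dose. Gateway attB4, attB1 and attB2 scars flanking the promoters and coding sequences reflect modular assembly of the units, and the target was added by Gibson cloning.

The depositors note that the repeated poly(A) elements make the plasmid inherently unstable. They also report that the physical plasmid differs slightly from the deposited sequence, including short insertions flanking the puromycin coding region that do not impair puromycin selection.
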