Addgene plasmid #103663: LSB-hsa-miR-582-5p
Purpose: Used to sense miRNA activity using fluorescence based tools. hsa-miR-582-5p target in 3' UTR of of mKate. miRNA activity can be measured by the repression of mKate2 relative to EBFP2 fluorescent proteins . Plasmid is inherently unstable; please see Depositor Comments
Depositing lab: Ron Weiss. Depositing organization: Massachusetts Institute of Technology. Publication: A mixed antagonistic/synergistic miRNA repression model enables accurate predictions of multi-input miRNA sensor activity. Gam JJ, Babb J, Weiss R. Nat Commun. 2018 Jun 22;9(1):2430. doi: 10.1038/s41467-018-04575-0. PubMed 29934631.
Backbone
  Vector backbone: Low Sensor Backbone (LSB)
  Vector type: Mammalian Expression, Synthetic Biology
Growth in bacteria
  Bacterial resistance: Ampicillin and Kanamycin, 100 & 50 μg/mL
  Growth temperature: 30°C
  Growth strain: NEB Stable
  Copy number: High Copy
Gene/Insert
  Gene/Insert name: hsa-miR-582-5p target
  Species: H. sapiens (human)
  Entrez Gene: MIR582 (a.k.a. MIRN582, hsa-mir-582)
  Promoter: EF-1a
  Cloning method: Gibson Cloning
Terms and licenses: Academic/Nonprofit Terms; Industry Terms: Not Available to Industry
Depositor comments: Please note that this plasmid is inherently unstable due to a repeating poly A element. We recommend performing a diagnostic digest on multiple colonies upon receipt. The depositors would like to note the presence of several discrepancies between the depositor sequence and physical plasmid sequence. In particular, the sequences upstream and downstream of the puromycin coding region have 10 bp insertions which do not affect the ability to perform puromycin selection. The sequences for those regions within the physical plasmids are as follows: Upstream of Puro: GAATTCGACCGCCTGTCTCAAGGTGCCACC; Downstream of Puro: GCTTTGAGACTACGCGTGAATTCACTCCTC. Please contact if you are interested in this plasmid prior to placing an order.
How to cite: LSB-hsa-miR-582-5p was a gift from Ron Weiss (Addgene plasmid # 103663 ; http://n2t.net/addgene:103663 ; RRID:Addgene_103663)
