>Addgene plasmid #103663 | LSB-hsa-miR-582-5p | depositor partial sequence | sequence record 196375 | hsa-miR-582-5p target
AGTAACTGGTTGAACAACTGTAA
